>Addgene plasmid #141912 | TFORF2080 | addgene full sequence | sequence record 415073 | Addgene NGS Result
TTAATGTAGTCTTATGCAATACTCTTGTAGTCTTGCAACATGGTAACGATGAGTTAGCAACATGCCTTAC
AAGGAGAGAAAAAGCACCGTGCATGCCGATTGGTGGAAGTAAGGTGGTACGATCGTGCCTTATTAGGAAG
GCAACAGACGGGTCTGACATGGATTGGACGAACCACTGAATTGCCGCATTGCAGAGATATTGTATTTAAG
TGCCTAGCTCGATACATAAACGGGTCTCTCTGGTTAGACCAGATCTGAGCCTGGGAGCTCTCTGGCTAAC
TAGGGAACCCACTGCTTAAGCCTCAATAAAGCTTGCCTTGAGTGCTTCAAGTAGTGTGTGCCCGTCTGTT
GTGTGACTCTGGTAACTAGAGATCCCTCAGACCCTTTTAGTCAGTGTGGAAAATCTCTAGCAGTGGCGCC
CGAACAGGGACTTGAAAGCGAAAGGGAAACCAGAGGAGCTCTCTCGACGCAGGACTCGGCTTGCTGAAGC
GCGCACGGCAAGAGGCGAGGGGCGGCGACTGGTGAGTACGCCAAAAATTTTGACTAGCGGAGGCTAGAAG
GAGAGAGATGGGTGCGAGAGCGTCAGTATTAAGCGGGGGAGAATTAGATCGCGATGGGAAAAAATTCGGT
TAAGGCCAGGGGGAAAGAAAAAATATAAATTAAAACATATAGTATGGGCAAGCAGGGAGCTAGAACGATT
CGCAGTTAATCCTGGCCTGTTAGAAACATCAGAAGGCTGTAGACAAATACTGGGACAGCTACAACCATCC
CTTCAGACAGGATCAGAAGAACTTAGATCATTATATAATACAGTAGCAACCCTCTATTGTGTGCATCAAA
GGATAGAGATAAAAGACACCAAGGAAGCTTTAGACAAGATAGAGGAAGAGCAAAACAAAAGTAAGACCAC
CGCACAGCAAGCGGCCGCTGATCTTCAGACCTGGAGGAGGAGATATGAGGGACAATTGGAGAAGTGAATT
ATATAAATATAAAGTAGTAAAAATTGAACCATTAGGAGTAGCACCCACCAAGGCAAAGAGAAGAGTGGTG
CAGAGAGAAAAAAGAGCAGTGGGAATAGGAGCTTTGTTCCTTGGGTTCTTGGGAGCAGCAGGAAGCACTA
TGGGCGCAGCGTCAATGACGCTGACGGTACAGGCCAGACAATTATTGTCTGGTATAGTGCAGCAGCAGAA
CAATTTGCTGAGGGCTATTGAGGCGCAACAGCATCTGTTGCAACTCACAGTCTGGGGCATCAAGCAGCTC
CAGGCAAGAATCCTGGCTGTGGAAAGATACCTAAAGGATCAACAGCTCCTGGGGATTTGGGGTTGCTCTG
GAAAACTCATTTGCACCACTGCTGTGCCTTGGAATGCTAGTTGGAGTAATAAATCTCTGGAACAGATTTG
GAATCACACGACCTGGATGGAGTGGGACAGAGAAATTAACAATTACACAAGCTTAATACACTCCTTAATT
GAAGAATCGCAAAACCAGCAAGAAAAGAATGAACAAGAATTATTGGAATTAGATAAATGGGCAAGTTTGT
GGAATTGGTTTAACATAACAAATTGGCTGTGGTATATAAAATTATTCATAATGATAGTAGGAGGCTTGGT
AGGTTTAAGAATAGTTTTTGCTGTACTTTCTATAGTGAATAGAGTTAGGCAGGGATATTCACCATTATCG
TTTCAGACCCACCTCCCAACCCCGAGGGGACCCATGCATTGCATCTCAATTAGTCAGCAACCAGGTGTGG
AAAGTCCCCAGGCTCCCCAGCAGGCAGAAGTATGCAAAGCATGCGTCTCAATTAGTCAGCAACCATAGTC
CCGCCCCTAACTCCGCCCATCCCGCCCCTAACTCCGCCCAGTTCCGCCCATTCTCCGCCCCATGGCTGAC
TAATTTTTTTTATTTATGCAGAGGCCGAGGCCGCCTCGGCCTCTGAGCTATTCCAGAAGTAGTGAGGAGG
CTTTTTTGGAGGCCTAGGCTTTTGCAAAAAGCTTTCTAGAGGTACCACCGGAGCTTACCATGACCGAGTA
CAAGCCCACGGTGCGCCTCGCCACCCGCGACGACGTCCCCAGGGCCGTACGCACCCTCGCCGCCGCGTTC
GCCGACTACCCCGCCACGCGCCACACCGTCGATCCGGACCGCCACATCGAGCGGGTCACCGAGCTGCAAG
AACTCTTCCTCACGCGCGTCGGGCTCGACATCGGCAAGGTGTGGGTCGCGGACGACGGCGCCGCCGTGGC
GGTCTGGACCACGCCGGAGAGCGTCGAAGCGGGGGCGGTGTTCGCCGAGATCGGCCCGCGCATGGCCGAG
TTGAGCGGTTCCCGGCTGGCCGCGCAGCAACAGATGGAAGGCCTCCTGGCGCCGCACCGGCCCAAGGAGC
CCGCGTGGTTCCTGGCCACCGTCGGCGTCTCGCCCGACCACCAGGGCAAGGGTCTGGGCAGCGCCGTCGT
GCTCCCCGGAGTGGAGGCGGCCGAGCGCGCCGGGGTGCCCGCCTTCCTGGAGACCTCCGCGCCCCGCAAC
CTCCCCTTCTACGAGCGGCTCGGCTTCACCGTCACCGCCGACGTCGAGGTGCCCGAAGGACCGCGCACCT
GGTGCATGACCCGCAAGCCCGGTGCCAGTTAACGAATTCTAGATCTTGAGACAAATGGCAGTATTCATCC
ACAATTTTAAAAGAAAAGGGGGGATTGGGGGGTACAGTGCAGGGGAAAGAATAGTAGACATAATAGCAAC
AGACATACAAACTAAAGAATTACAAAAACAAATTACAAAAATTCAAAATTTTCGGGTTTATTACAGGGAC
AGCAGAGATCCACTTTGGCGCCGGCTCGAGGCCTGCAGGTGCAAAGATGGATAAAGTTTTAAACAGAGAG
GAATCTTTGCAGCTAATGGACCTTCTAGGTCTTGAAAGGAGTGGGAATTGGCTCCGGTGCCCGTCAGTGG
GCAGAGCGCACATCGCCCACAGTCCCCGAGAAGTTGGGGGGAGGGGTCGGCAATTGAACCGGTGCCTAGA
GAAGGTGGCGCGGGGTAAACTGGGAAAGTGATGTCGTGTACTGGCTCCGCCTTTTTCCCGAGGGTGGGGG
AGAACCGTATATAAGTGCAGTAGTCGCCGTGAACGTTCTTTTTCGCAACGGGTTTGCCGCCAGAACACAG
GTAAGTGCCGTGTGTGGTTCCCGCGGGCCTGGCCTCTTTACGGGTTATGGCCCTTGCGTGCCTTGAATTA
CTTCCACCTGGCTGCAGTACGTGATTCTTGATCCCGAGCTTCGGGTTGGAAGTGGGTGGGAGAGTTCGAG
GCCTTGCGCTTAAGGAGCCCCTTCGCCTCGTGCTTGAGTTGAGGCCTGGCCTGGGCGCTGGGGCCGCCGC
GTGCGAATCTGGTGGCACCTTCGCGCCTGTCTCGCTGCTTTCGATAAGTCTCTAGCCATTTAAAATTTTT
GATGACCTGCTGCGACGCTTTTTTTCTGGCAAGATAGTCTTGTAAATGCGGGCCAAGATCTGCACACTGG
TATTTCGGTTTTTGGGGCCGCGGGCGGCGACGGGGCCCGTGCGTCCCAGCGCACATGTTCGGCGAGGCGG
GGCCTGCGAGCGCGGCCACCGAGAATCGGACGGGGGTAGTCTCAAGCTGGCCGGCCTGCTCTGGTGCCTG
GCCTCGCGCCGCCGTGTATCGCCCCGCCCTGGGCGGCAAGGCTGGCCCGGTCGGCACCAGTTGCGTGAGC
GGAAAGATGGCCGCTTCCCGGCCCTGCTGCAGGGAGCTCAAAATGGAGGACGCGGCGCTCGGGAGAGCGG
GCGGGTGAGTCACCCACACAAAGGAAAAGGGCCTTTCCGTCCTCAGCCGTCGCTTCATGTGACTCCACGG
AGTACCGGGCGCCGTCCAGGCACCTCGATTAGTTCTCGAGCTTTTGGAGTACGTCGTCTTTAGGTTGGGG
GGAGGGGTTTTATGCGATGGAGTTTCCCCACACTGAGTGGGTGGAGACTGAAGTTAGGCCAGCTTGGCAC
TTGATGTAATTCTCCTTGGAATTTGCCCTTTTTGAGTTTGGATCTTGGTTCATTCTCAAGCCTCAGACAG
TGGTTCAAAGTTTTTTTCTTCCATTTCAGGTGTCGTGAGGCTAGCACCGCCACCATGGAGGGAGGACTGG
CAGGCGAGCGGGCGAGGGAGTCTCCGGTGGACTGCAGCGTTAGCAAATGCAGCAAGCTGGTGGGCGGAGG
CGAGTCCAACCCCATGAACTACAACAGCTATATGGACGAGAAGAATGGCCCCCCTCCTCCCAACATGACC
ACCAACGAGAGGAGAGTCATCGTCCCCGCAGACCCCACACTGTGGACACAGGAGCATGTGAGGCAATGGC
TGGAGTGGGCCATAAAGGAGTACAGCTTGATGGAGATCGACACATCCTTTTTCCAGAACATGGATGGCAA
GGAACTGTGTAAAATGAACAAGGAGGACTTCCTCCGCGCCACCACCCTCTACAACACGGAAGTGCTGTTG
TCACACCTCAGTTACCTCAGGGAAAGTTCACTGCTGGCCTATAATACAACCTCCCACACCGACCAATCCT
CACGATTGAGTGTCAAAGAAGACCCTTCTTATGACTCAGTCAGAAGAGGAGCTTGGGGCAATAACATGAA
TTCTGGCCTCAACAAAAGTCCTCCCCTTGGAGGGGCACAAACGATCAGTAAGAATACAGAGCAACGGCCC
CAGCCAGATCCGTATCAGATCCTGGGCCCGACCAGCAGTCGCCTAGCCAACCCTGGAAGCGGGCAGATCC
AGCTGTGGCAATTCCTCCTGGAGCTGCTCTCCGACAGCGCCAACGCCAGCTGTATCACCTGGGAGGGGAC
CAACGGGGAGTTCAAAATGACGGACCCCGATGAGGTGGCCAGGCGCTGGGGCGAGCGGAAAAGCAAGCCC
AACATGAATTACGACAAGCTGAGCCGGGCCCTCCGTTATTACTATGATAAAAACATTATGACCAAAGTGC
ACGGCAAAAGATATGCTTACAAATTTGACTTCCACGGCATTGCCCAGGCTCTGCAGCCACATCCGACCGA
GTCGTCCATGTACAAGTACCCTTCTGACATCTCCTACATGCCTTCCTACCATGCCCACCAGCAGAAGGTG
AACTTTGTCCCTCCCCATCCATCCTCCATGCCTGTCACTTCCTCCAGCTTCTTTGGAGCCGCATCACAAT
ACTGGACCTCCCCCACGGGGGGAATCTACCCCAACCCCAACGTCCCCCGCCATCCTAACACCCACGTGCC
TTCACACTTAGGCAGCTACTACTAGTAATGAACTAGTCCGTAACTTGAAAGTATTTCGATTTCTTGGCTT
TATATATCTTGTGGAAAGGACGAAGCATCAACGCGCCCGCTAGACGGACGCGTTAAGTCGACAATCAACC
TCTGGATTACAAAATTTGTGAAAGATTGACTGGTATTCTTAACTATGTTGCTCCTTTTACGCTATGTGGA
TACGCTGCTTTAATGCCTTTGTATCATGCTATTGCTTCCCGTATGGCTTTCATTTTCTCCTCCTTGTATA
AATCCTGGTTGCTGTCTCTTTATGAGGAGTTGTGGCCCGTTGTCAGGCAACGTGGCGTGGTGTGCACTGT
GTTTGCTGACGCAACCCCCACTGGTTGGGGCATTGCCACCACCTGTCAGCTCCTTTCCGGGACTTTCGCT
TTCCCCCTCCCTATTGCCACGGCGGAACTCATCGCCGCCTGCCTTGCCCGCTGCTGGACAGGGGCTCGGC
TGTTGGGCACTGACAATTCCGTGGTGTTGTCGGGGAAATCATCGTCCTTTCCTTGGCTGCTCGCCTGTGT
TGCCACCTGGATTCTGCGCGGGACGTCCTTCTGCTACGTCCCTTCGGCCCTCAATCCAGCGGACCTTCCT
TCCCGCGGCCTGCTGCCGGCTCTGCGGCCTCTTCCGCGTCTTCGCCTTCGCCCTCAGACGAGTCGGATCT
CCCTTTGGGCCGCCTCCCCGCGTCGACTTTAAGACCAATGACTTACAAGGCAGCTGTAGATCTTAGCCAC
TTTTTAAAAGAAAAGGGGGGACTGGAAGGGCTAATTCACTCCCAACGAAGACAAGATCTGCTTTTTGCTT
GTACTGGGTCTCTCTGGTTAGACCAGATCTGAGCCTGGGAGCTCTCTGGCTAACTAGGGAACCCACTGCT
TAAGCCTCAATAAAGCTTGCCTTGAGTGCTTCAAGTAGTGTGTGCCCGTCTGTTGTGTGACTCTGGTAAC
TAGAGATCCCTCAGACCCTTTTAGTCAGTGTGGAAAATCTCTAGCAGTACGTATAGTAGTTCATGTCATC
TTATTATTCAGTATTTATAACTTGCAAAGAAATGAATATCAGAGAGTGAGAGGAACTTGTTTATTGCAGC
TTATAATGGTTACAAATAAAGCAATAGCATCACAAATTTCACAAATAAAGCATTTTTTTCACTGCATTCT
AGTTGTGGTTTGTCCAAACTCATCAATGTATCTTATCATGTCTGGCTCTAGCTATCCCGCCCCTAACTCC
GCCCATCCCGCCCCTAACTCCGCCCAGTTCCGCCCATTCTCCGCCCCATGGCTGACTAATTTTTTTTATT
TATGCAGAGGCCGAGGCCGCCTCGGCCTCTGAGCTATTCCAGAAGTAGTGAGGAGGCTTTTTTGGAGGCC
TAGGGACGTACCCAATTCGCCCTATAGTGAGTCGTATTACGCGCGCTCACTGGCCGTCGTTTTACAACGT
CGTGACTGGGAAAACCCTGGCGTTACCCAACTTAATCGCCTTGCAGCACATCCCCCTTTCGCCAGCTGGC
GTAATAGCGAAGAGGCCCGCACCGATCGCCCTTCCCAACAGTTGCGCAGCCTGAATGGCGAATGGG
[124 nt withheld, positions 6857-6980]
C
[91 nt withheld, positions 6982-7072]
A
[49 nt withheld, positions 7074-7122]
CCTTTGACGTTGGAGTCCACGTTCTTT
[37 nt withheld, positions 7150-7186]
ACCCTATCTCGGTCTATTCTTTTGATTTATAAGGGATTTTGCCGATTTCGGCCTATTGGTTAAAAAATGA
GCTGATTTAACAAAAATTTAACGCGAATTTTAACAAAATATTAACGCTTACAATTTAGGTGGCACTTTTC
GGGGAAATGTGCGCGGAACCCCTATTTGTTTATTTTTCTAAATACATTCAAATATGTATCCGCTCATGAG
ACAATAACCCTGATAAATGCTTCAATAATATTGAAAAAGGAAGAGTATGAGTATTCAACATTTCCGTGTC
GCCCTTATTCCCTTTTTTGCGGCATTTTGCCTTCCTGTTTTTGCTCACCCAGAAACGCTGGTGAAAGTAA
AAGATGCTGAAGATCAGTTGGGTGCACGAGTGGGTTACATCGAACTGGATCTCAACAGCGGTAAGATCCT
TGAGAGTTTTCGCCCCGAAGAACGTTTTCCAATGATGAGCACTTTTAAAGTTCTGCTATGTGGCGCGGTA
TTATCCCGTATTGACGCCGGGCAAGAGCAACTCGGTCGCCGCATACACTATTCTCAGAATGACTTGGTTG
AGTACTCACCAGTCACAGAAAAGCATCTTACGGATGGCATGACAGTAAGAGAATTATGCAGTGCTGCCAT
AACCATGAGTGATAACACTGCGGCCAACTTACTTCTGACAACGATCGGAGGACCGAAGGAGCTAACCGCT
TTTTTGCACAACATGGGGGATCATGTAACTCGCCTTGATCGTTGGGAACCGGAGCTGAATGAAGCCATAC
CAAACGACGAGCGTGACACCACGATGCCTGTAGCAATGGCAACAACGTTGCGCAAACTATTAACTGGCGA
ACTACTTACTCTAGCTTCCCGGCAACAATTAATAGACTGGATGGAGGCGGATAAAGTTGCAGGACCACTT
CTGCGCTCGGCCCTTCCGGCTGGCTGGTTTATTGCTGATAAATCTGGAGCCGGTGAGCGTGGGTCTCGCG
GTATCATTGCAGCACTGGGGCCAGATGGTAAGCCCTCCCGTATCGTAGTTATCTACACGACGGGGAGTCA
GGCAACTATGGATGAACGAAATAGACAGATCGCTGAGATAGGTGCCTCACTGATTAAGCATTGGTAACTG
TCAGACCAAGTTTACTCATATATACTTTAGATTGATTTAAAACTTCATTTTTAATTTAAAAGGATCTAGG
TGAAGATCCTTTTTGATAATCTCATGACCAAAATCCCTTAACGTGAGTTTTCGTTCCACTGAGCGTCAGA
CCCCGTAGAAAAGATCAAAGGATCTTCTTGAGATCCTTTTTTTCTGCGCGTAATCTGCTGCTTGCAAACA
AAAAAACCACCGCTACCAGCGGTGGTTTGTTTGCCGGATCAAGAGCTACCAACTCTTTTTCCGAAGGTAA
CTGGCTTCAGCAGAGCGCAGATACCAAATACTGTTCTTCTAGTGTAGCCGTAGTTAGGCCACCACTTCAA
GAACTCTGTAGCACCGCCTACATACCTCGCTCTGCTAATCCTGTTACCAGTGGCTGCTGCCAGTGGCGAT
AAGTCGTGTCTTACCGGGTTGGACTCAAGACGATAGTTACCGGATAAGGCGCAGCGGTCGGGCTGAACGG
GGGGTTCGTGCACACAGCCCAGCTTGGAGCGAACGACCTACACCGAACTGAGATACCTACAGCGTGAGCT
ATGAGAAAGCGCCACGCTTCCCGAAGGGAGAAAGGCGGACAGGTATCCGGTAAGCGGCAGGGTCGGAACA
GGAGAGCGCACGAGGGAGCTTCCAGGGGGAAACGCCTGGTATCTTTATAGTCCTGTCGGGTTTCGCCACC
TCTGACTTGAGCGTCGATTTTTGTGATGCTCGTCAGGGGGGCGGAGCCTATGGAAAAACGCCAGCAACGC
GGCCTTTTTACGGTTCCTGGCCTTTTGCTGGCCTTTTGCTCACATGTTCTTTCCTGCGTTATCCCCTGAT
TCTGTGGATAACCGTATTACCGCCTTTGAGTGAGCTGATACCGCTCGCCGCAGCCGAACGACCGAGCGCA
GCGAGTCAGTGAGCGAGGAAGCGGAAGAGCGCCCAATACGCAAACCGCCTCTCCCCGCGCGTTGGCCGAT
TCATTAATGCAGCTGGCACGACAGGTTTCCCGACTGGAAAGCGGGCAGTGAGCGCAACGCAATTAATGTG
AGTTAGCTCACTCATTAGGCACCCCAGGCTTTACACTTTATGCTTCCGGCTCGTATGTTGTGTGGAATTG
TGAGCGGATAACAATTTCACACAGGAAACAGCTATGACCATGATTACGCCAAGCGCGCAATTAACCCTCA
CTAAAGGGAACAAAAGCTGGAGCTGCAAGC
Features (pLannotate 1.2.2; 31 found; start..end, strand, type, name):
      5..231     +  promoter       RSV promoter: Rous sarcoma virus enhancer/promoter
    232..412     +  LTR            5' LTR (truncated): truncated 5' long terminal repeat (LTR) from HIV-1
    459..584     +  misc_feature   HIV-1 Ψ: packaging signal of human immunodeficiency virus type 1
    568..931     +  CDS            HIV-1 gag (fragment): gag protein from human immunodeficiency virus 1; gag
   1077..1310    +  misc_feature   RRE: The Rev response element (RRE) of HIV-1 allows for Rev-dependent mRNA export from the nucleus to the cytoplasm.
   1687..1713    +  CDS            Rev (fragment): human immunodeficiency virus 1 (HIV-1) Rev protein; rev; enhances nuclear export of unspliced and incompletely spliced viral mRNAs
   1720..1743    +  promoter       SV40 promoter (fragment): SV40 early promoter
   1744..1815    +  promoter       SV40 promoter (fragment): SV40 enhancer and early promoter
   1839..1974    +  rep_origin     SV40 ori: SV40 origin of replication
   2020..2616    +  CDS            PuroR (fragment): puromycin N-acetyltransferase; pac from Streptomyces; confers resistance to puromycin
   2665..2782    +  misc_feature   cPPT/CTS: central polypurine tract and central termination sequence of HIV-1
   2847..2913    +  CDS            small t antigen (fragment): SV40 (simian virus 40) small t antigen
   2920..4098    +  promoter       EF-1α promoter: strong constitutive promoter for human elongation factor EF-1α
   4142..5272    +  CDS            FLI1 (fragment): FLI1_HUMAN - Experimental evidence at protein level: Swiss-Prot protein existence level 1. Sequence-specific transcriptional activator (PubMed:24100448, PubMed:26316623, PubMed:28255014). Recognizes the DNA sequence 5'- C[CA]GGAAGT-3'. From Homo sapiens (Human).
   5288..5341    +  promoter       U6 promoter (fragment): RNA polymerase III promoter for human U6 snRNA
   5383..5971    +  misc_feature   WPRE: woodchuck hepatitis virus posttranscriptional regulatory element
   6022..6041    +  misc_feature   cPPT/CTS (fragment): central polypurine tract and central termination sequence of HIV-1
   6043..6276    +  LTR            3' LTR (ΔU3): self-inactivating 3' long terminal repeat (LTR) from HIV-1
   6354..6475    +  polyA_signal   SV40 poly(A) signal: SV40 polyadenylation signal
   6515..6650    +  rep_origin     SV40 ori: SV40 origin of replication
   6671..6689    -  promoter       T7 promoter: promoter for bacteriophage T7 RNA polymerase
   6697..6852    +  CDS            lacZα (fragment): LacZα fragment of β-galactosidase; lacZ fragment
   6857..7285    +  rep_origin     f1 ori (sequence partly withheld): f1 bacteriophage origin of replication; arrow indicates direction of (+) strand synthesis
   7338..7442    +  promoter       AmpR promoter: bla
   7443..8303    +  CDS            AmpR: β-lactamase; bla; confers resistance to ampicillin, carbenicillin, and related antibiotics
   8474..9062    +  rep_origin     ori: high-copy-number ColE1/pMB1/pBR322/pUC origin of replication
   9245..9337    +  CDS            lacI (fragment): lac repressor; lacI; The lac repressor binds to the lac operator to inhibit transcription in E. coli. This inhibition can be relieved by adding lactose or isopropyl-β-D-thiogalactopyranoside (IPTG).
   9350..9371    +  protein_bind   CAP binding site: CAP binding activates transcription in the presence of cAMP. E. coli catabolite activator protein
   9386..9416    +  promoter       lac promoter: promoter for the E. coli lac operon
   9424..9440    +  protein_bind   lac operator: The lac repressor binds to the lac operator to inhibit transcription in E. coli. This inhibition can be relieved by adding lactose or isopropyl-β-D-thiogalactopyranoside (IPTG). lac repressor encoded by lacI
   9485..9503    +  promoter       T3 promoter: promoter for bacteriophage T3 RNA polymerase
