[The description below was written by a language model from this plasmid's Addgene catalogue record and pLannotate feature annotations shown in this document.]
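Description:
TFORF2080 is a lentiviral mammalian expression plasmid built on the pLX_TRC317 backbone, carrying the human transcription factor FLI1 as one member of a barcoded transcription factor ORF collection. In bacteria it is maintained by a high-copy ColE1/pUC-type origin with ampicillin selection through β-lactamase. An f1 origin and remnants of lac and phage-promoter sequences (T7, T3, lacZα, lacI fragments) are also present as backbone carry-over. The depositor warns that recombination can occur, as is common for plasmids with repeated LTR sequences.

The viral portion follows a third-generation, self-inactivating design. An RSV promoter drives a truncated HIV-1 5' LTR, followed by the Ψ packaging signal with a gag fragment and the Rev response element. The cassette ends in a ΔU3 3' LTR and an SV40 polyadenylation signal. Inside the transfer region, an SV40 early promoter/origin segment precedes the puromycin N-acetyltransferase gene, which allows selection of transduced cells. A cPPT/CTS element lies downstream of it to aid nuclear import of the viral genome. The strong constitutive EF-1α promoter then drives the FLI1 ORF, a sequence-specific ETS-family activator, and a WPRE downstream enhances transcript expression. The short annotations labelled small t antigen and U6 promoter are brief fragment matches rather than functional units.

Each construct in the series carries a unique 24-bp barcode, although the feature table does not annotate its position. The barcode lets the overexpressed factor be identified by sequencing in pooled screens, such as those examining directed cell differentiation.
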