Addgene plasmid #141912: TFORF2080
Purpose: Lentiviral vector for overexpressing transcription factor ORFs with unique 24-bp barcodes. Barcodes facilitate identification of transcription factors in pooled screens.
Depositing lab: Feng Zhang. Depositing organization: Broad Institute. Publication: A transcription factor atlas of directed differentiation. Joung J, Ma S, Tay T, Geiger-Schuller KR, Kirchgatterer PC, Verdine VK, Guo B, Arias-Garcia MA, Allen WE, Singh A, Kuksenko O, Abudayyeh OO, Gootenberg JS, Fu Z, Macrae RK, Buenrostro JD, Regev A, Zhang F. Cell. 2023 Jan 5;186(1):209-229.e26. doi: 10.1016/j.cell.2022.11.026. PubMed 36608654.
Backbone
  Vector backbone: pLX_TRC317
  Backbone manufacturer: Broad Institute Genetic Perturbation Platform
  Backbone size w/o insert (bp): 8264
  Vector type: Mammalian Expression, Lentiviral
  Selectable markers: Puromycin
Growth in bacteria
  Bacterial resistance: Ampicillin, 100 μg/mL
  Growth temperature: 37°C
  Growth strain: NEB Stable
  Copy number: High Copy
Gene/Insert
  Gene/Insert name: FLI1
  Species: H. sapiens (human)
  Insert size (bp): 1262
  Entrez Gene: FLI1 (a.k.a. BDPLT21, EWSR2, FLI-1, SIC-1)
  Promoter: EF1a
  Cloning method: Unknown
  Sequencing primers: 5′ GGGTGGAGACTGAAGTTAGGCCAG; 3′ CACATAGCGTAAAAGGAGCAACATAG
Terms and licenses: Academic/Nonprofit Terms; Industry Terms: Not Available to Industry
Depositor comments: NM_001271010,ENST00000281428 . The transcription factor ORF portion of this plasmid was synthesized by Genewiz. Please test multiple small colonies in case of plasmid recombination. To make this collection available in a timely manner, a portion of this collection was not fully sequenced by Addgene. If an Addgene verified full plasmid sequence is not available, please contact us prior to placing an order to request the full sequence.
How to cite: TFORF2080 was a gift from Feng Zhang (Addgene plasmid # 141912 ; http://n2t.net/addgene:141912 ; RRID:Addgene_141912)
