>Addgene plasmid #141912 | TFORF2080 | depositor partial sequence | sequence record 277873 | Insert
ACCGCCACCATGGAGGGAGGACTGGCAGGCGAGCGGGCGAGGGAGTCTCCGGTGGACTGCAGCGTTAGCA
AATGCAGCAAGCTGGTGGGCGGAGGCGAGTCCAACCCCATGAACTACAACAGCTATATGGACGAGAAGAA
TGGCCCCCCTCCTCCCAACATGACCACCAACGAGAGGAGAGTCATCGTCCCCGCAGACCCCACACTGTGG
ACACAGGAGCATGTGAGGCAATGGCTGGAGTGGGCCATAAAGGAGTACAGCTTGATGGAGATCGACACAT
CCTTTTTCCAGAACATGGATGGCAAGGAACTGTGTAAAATGAACAAGGAGGACTTCCTCCGCGCCACCAC
CCTCTACAACACGGAAGTGCTGTTGTCACACCTCAGTTACCTCAGGGAAAGTTCACTGCTGGCCTATAAT
ACAACCTCCCACACCGACCAATCCTCACGATTGAGTGTCAAAGAAGACCCTTCTTATGACTCAGTCAGAA
GAGGAGCTTGGGGCAATAACATGAATTCTGGCCTCAACAAAAGTCCTCCCCTTGGAGGGGCACAAACGAT
CAGTAAGAATACAGAGCAACGGCCCCAGCCAGATCCGTATCAGATCCTGGGCCCGACCAGCAGTCGCCTA
GCCAACCCTGGAAGCGGGCAGATCCAGCTGTGGCAATTCCTCCTGGAGCTGCTCTCCGACAGCGCCAACG
CCAGCTGTATCACCTGGGAGGGGACCAACGGGGAGTTCAAAATGACGGACCCCGATGAGGTGGCCAGGCG
CTGGGGCGAGCGGAAAAGCAAGCCCAACATGAATTACGACAAGCTGAGCCGGGCCCTCCGTTATTACTAT
GATAAAAACATTATGACCAAAGTGCACGGCAAAAGATATGCTTACAAATTTGACTTCCACGGCATTGCCC
AGGCTCTGCAGCCACATCCGACCGAGTCGTCCATGTACAAGTACCCTTCTGACATCTCCTACATGCCTTC
CTACCATGCCCACCAGCAGAAGGTGAACTTTGTCCCTCCCCATCCATCCTCCATGCCTGTCACTTCCTCC
AGCTTCTTTGGAGCCGCATCACAATACTGGACCTCCCCCACGGGGGGAATCTACCCCAACCCCAACGTCC
CCCGCCATCCTAACACCCACGTGCCTTCACACTTAGGCAGCTACTACTAGTAATGAACTAGTCCGTAACT
TGAAAGTATTTCGATTTCTTGGCTTTATATATCTTGTGGAAAGGACGAAGCATCAACGCGCCCGCTAGAC
GG
