>Addgene plasmid #141912 | TFORF2080 | depositor partial sequence | sequence record 277874 | Barcode
AGCATCAACGCGCCCGCTAGACGG
